Addgene plasmid #147138: pAc5.1B-lambdaN-HA-CeAIN2_O
Purpose: Insect Expression of CeAIN2
Depositing lab: Elisa Izaurralde. Depositing organization: Max Planck Institute for Developmental Biology. Publication: The Caenorhabditis elegans GW182 protein AIN-1 interacts with PAB-1 and subunits of the PAN2-PAN3 and CCR4-NOT deadenylase complexes. Kuzuoglu-Ozturk D, Huntzinger E, Schmidt S, Izaurralde E. Nucleic Acids Res. 2012 Jul;40(12):5651-65. doi: 10.1093/nar/gks218. Epub 2012 Mar 7. PubMed 22402495.
Backbone
  Vector backbone: Unknown
  Vector type: Insect Expression
Growth in bacteria
  Bacterial resistance: Ampicillin, 100 μg/mL
  Growth temperature: 37°C
  Growth strain: DH5alpha
  Copy number: Low Copy
Gene/Insert
  Gene/Insert name: CeAIN2
  Species: C. elegans (nematode)
  Mutation: three silent mutations compared to the sequence of isoform C given by NCBI:NM_001025786.2
  Cloning method: Unknown
Terms and licenses: Academic/Nonprofit Terms; Industry Terms: Not Available to Industry
Depositor comments: Plasmids from this collection were made available to the research community and donated after the lab closed. Please note that the sequence provided by the depositing laboratory may be theoretical/predicted or based on Sanger sequencing results. There may be discrepancies between sequencing results obtained by Addgene and the depositor sequence. If an Addgene verified sequence is not available, please contact before placing your order to request that our lab fully sequence the plasmid.
How to cite: pAc5.1B-lambdaN-HA-CeAIN2_O was a gift from Elisa Izaurralde (Addgene plasmid # 147138 ; http://n2t.net/addgene:147138 ; RRID:Addgene_147138)
