[The description below was written by a language model from this plasmid's Addgene catalogue record and pLannotate feature annotations shown in this document.]
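Description:
pAc5.1B-lambdaN-HA-CeAIN2_O is a 7.6 kb insect-cell expression plasmid for producing the Caenorhabditis elegans protein AIN-2 as an N-terminally tagged fusion. The catalogue lists the backbone as unknown, although the name points to a pAc5.1B-type vector, and this fits the annotated parts. A long Drosophila melanogaster actin 5C (Ac5) promoter provides strong constitutive transcription in Drosophila-derived cells, and an SV40 polyadenylation signal lies downstream of the cloning region. In bacteria the plasmid replicates from a ColE1/pUC-type origin and is selected with ampicillin through the bla gene and its own promoter. The feature table calls this origin high-copy, whereas the catalogue records the plasmid as low copy. Short fragments annotated as tetracycline resistance and SV40 large T antigen appear to be backbone remnants rather than functional genes. No marker for selection in insect cells is annotated.

Directly after the promoter sits a short fragment of the bacteriophage lambda N protein, which is the peptide that binds boxB RNA hairpins. It is followed by a single-repeat-sized HA epitope match. The roughly 2.2 kb unannotated stretch that follows corresponds in position to the CeAIN2 coding sequence, which the record says differs from the reference isoform C by three silent mutations. A vector-encoded V5 tag is annotated downstream, but the record does not say whether it is read in frame with the insert.

The lambdaN-HA arrangement is characteristic of tethering assays. In these, the fusion protein is recruited to a boxB-containing reporter mRNA to test its effect on translation or mRNA stability, and the HA tag allows detection or immunoprecipitation. This fits the associated study of C. elegans GW182-family proteins and their interactions with PAB-1 and the deadenylase complexes.
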