Features (pLannotate 1.2.2; 10 found; start..end, strand, type, name):
     56..2568    +  promoter       Ac5 promoter: Drosophila melanogaster actin 5C promoter
   2588..2653    +  CDS            N (fragment): REGN_LAMBD - Experimental evidence at protein level: Swiss-Prot protein existence level 1. Plays a role as a transcriptional antitermination factor that allows the virus to initiate its lytic phase. Activates expression of the delayed viral early genes by modifying host RNA polymerase (RNAP) into a form that is resistant to termination signals. This antitermination function requires the host NusA protein which serves to stabilize the interaction between antitermination protein N and host RNA polymerase. From Escherichia phage lambda (Bacteriophage lambda).
   2678..2704    +  CDS            3xHA (fragment): three tandem HA epitope tags
   4893..4934    +  CDS            V5 tag: epitope tag from simian virus 5
   5034..5168    -  polyA_signal   SV40 poly(A) signal: SV40 polyadenylation signal
   5191..5275    -  CDS            large T antigen (fragment): large T antigen from SV40 (simian virus 40)
   5276..5746    +  CDS            TcR (fragment): tetracycline efflux protein; tet; confers resistance to tetracycline
   5790..6378    -  rep_origin     ori: high-copy-number ColE1/pMB1/pBR322/pUC origin of replication
   6549..7409    -  CDS            AmpR: β-lactamase; bla; confers resistance to ampicillin, carbenicillin, and related antibiotics
   7410..7514    -  promoter       AmpR promoter: bla
>Addgene plasmid #147138 | pAc5.1B-lambdaN-HA-CeAIN2_O | depositor full sequence | sequence record 289585 | Full Sequence
CTTCAAGGAATTAATTCTATATTCTAAAAACACAAATGATACTTCTAAAAAAAATCATGAATGGCATCAA
CTCTGAATCAAATCTTTGCAGATGCACCTACTTCTCATTTCCACTGTCACATCATTTTTCCAGATCTCGC
TGCCTGTTATGTGGCCCACAAACCAAGACACGTTTTATGGCCATTAAAGCTGGCTGATCGTCGCCAAACA
CCAAATACATATCAATATGTACATTCGAGAAAGAAGCGATCAAAGAAGCGTCTTCGGGCGAGTAGGAGAA
TGCGGAGGAGAAGGAGAACGAGCTGATCTAGTATCTCTCCACAATCCAATGCCAACTGACCAACTGGCCA
TATTCGGAGCAATTTGAAGCCAATTTCCATCGCCTGGCGATCGCTCCATTCTTGGCTATATGTTTTTCAC
CGTTCCCGGGGCCATTTTCAAAGACTCGTCGGTAAGATAAGATTGTGTCACTCGCTGTCTCTCTTCATTT
GTCGAAGAATGCTGAGGAATTTCGCGATGACGTCGGCGAGTATTTTGAAGAATGAGAATAATTTGTATTT
ATACGAAAATCAGTTAGTGGAATTTTCTACAAAAACATGTTATCTATAGATAATTTTGTTGCAAAATATG
TTGACTATGACAAAGATTGTATGTATATACCTTTAATGTATTCTCATTTTCTTATGTATTTATAATGGCA
ATGATGATACTGATGATATTTTAAGATGATGCCAGACCACAGGCTGATTTCTGCGTCTTTTGCCGAACGC
AGTGCATGTGCGGTTGTTGTTTTTTGGAATAGTTTCAATTTTCGGACTGTCCGCTTTGATTTCAGTTTCT
TGGCTTATTCAAAAAGCAAAGTAAAGCCAAAAAAGCGAGATGGCAATACCAAATGCGGCAAAACGGTAGT
GGAAGGAAAGGGGTGCGGGGCAGCGGAAGGAAGGGTGGGGCGGGGCGTGGCGGGGTCTGTGGCTGGGCGC
GACGTCACCGACGTTGGAGCCACTCCTTTGACCATGTGTGCGTGTGTGTATTATTCGTGTCTCGCCACTC
GCCGGTTGTTTTTTTCTTTTTATCTCGCTCTCTCTAGCGCCATCTCGTACGCATGCTCAACGCACCGCAT
GTTGCCGTGTCCTTTATGCGTCATTTTGGCTCGAAATAGGCAATTATTTAAACAAAGATTAGTCAACGAA
AACGCTAAAATAAATAAGTCTACAATATGGTTACTTATTGCCATGTGTGTGCAGCCAACGATAGCAACAA
AAGCAACAACACAGTGGCTTTCCCTCTTTCACTTTTTGTTTGCAAGCGCGTGCGAGCAAGACGGCACGAC
CGGCAAACGCAATTACGCTGACAAAGAGCAGACGAAGTTTTGGCCGAAAAACATCAAGGCGCCTGATACG
AATGCATTTGCAATAACAATTGCGATATTTAATATTGTTTATGAAGCTGTTTGACTTCAAAACACACAAA
AAAAAAAATAAAACAAATTATTTGAAAGAGAATTAGGAATCGGACAGCTTATCGTTACGGGCTAACAGCA
CACCGAGACGAAATAGCTTACCTGACGTCACAGCCTCTGGAAGAACTGCCGCCAAGCAGAGAGAGAGAGA
AAAAGAGGGAGAGCAGCTTAGACCGCATGTGCTTGTGTGTGAGGCGTCTCTCTCTTCGTCTCCTGTTTGC
GCAAACGCATAGACTGCACTGAGAAAATCGATTACCTATTTTTTATGAATGAATATTTGCACTATTACTA
TTCAAAACTATTAAGATAGCAATCACATTCAATAGCCAAATACTATACCACCTGAGCGATGCAACGAAAT
GATCAATTTGAGCAAAAATGCTGCATATTTAGGACGGCATCATTATAGAAATGCTTCTTGCTGTGTACTT
TTCTCTCGTCTGGCAGCTGTTTCGCCGTTATTGTTAAAACCGGCTTAAGTTAGGTGTGTTTTCTACGACT
AGTGATGCCCCTACTAGAAGATGTGTGTTGCACAAATGTCCCTGAATAACCAATTTGAAGTGCAGATAGC
AGTAAACGTAAGCTAATATGAATATTATTTAACTGTAATGTTTTAATATCGCTGGACATTACTAATAAAC
CCACTATAAACACATGTACATATGTATGTTTTGGCATACAATGAGTAGTTGGGGAAAAAATGTGTAAAAG
CACCGTGACCATCACAGCATAAAGATAACCAGCTGAAGTATCGAATATGAGTAACCCCCAAATTGAATCA
CATGCCGCAACTGATAGGACCCATGGAAGTACACTCTTCATGGCGATATACAAGACACACACAAGCACGA
ACACCCAGTTGCGGAGGAAATTCTCCGTAAATGAAAACCCAATCGGCGAACAATTCATACCCATATATGG
TAAAAGTTTTGAACGCGACTTGAGAGCGGAGAGCATTGCGGCTGATAAGGTTTTAGCGCTAAGCGGGCTT
TATAAAACGGGCTGCGGGACCAGTTTTCATATCACTACCGTTTGAGTTCTTGTGCTGTGTGGATACTCCT
CCCGACACAAAGCCGCTCCATCAGCCAGCAGTCGTCTAATCCAGAGACCCCGGATCGGGGTACCAACATG
GACGCACAAACACGACGACGTGAGCGTCGCGCTGAGAAACAAGCTCAATGGAAAGCTGCAAACGGTGGAT
CTCCTCCACATATGGCTTACCCATACGATGTTCCAGATTACGCTCCTCCAAGCTTGAATTCTGCAGATAT
CCAGCACAGTGGCGGCCGCATGAACGGGGACGGTTGGCAAGGACCTGGGCGTGGAGGACCACATCACATG
AATGGTGGCGGAGGAGGACGACGTGGTGGAGGTGGTGGTATGCACAATCAAAGAATACAACAGAATCCCC
ATCATGGTGGAATGAATCGTATGATGCCACACGGATTCCGACCACAACAAGGACAATTTATGCCTCAATA
TCCTCCACCACCACCAATGGGTGGAATGCCTGATGTGATGGATATTAATATGCGAATGGATGGTATGTCA
TTAGGATCGACACCATCAGGAATTCCTGGACAATATGGTGATATGGGTCCACCGCCAGTCCAACAATGGA
ATCAACCTGCTCCATTTGTACCTCCACCTCAACAAGACGATCTCTATGATCCTTCGGGATATGGTGGTGG
AGCTGGTGGTGGTGGAGGACATCATCCATCTCATATGCCACCATATGGACAACGTGGAAATAATCAGAAT
CAATACGGGAATCGAATGCAAGGAGGTCAAGGTGGTTATCGAGGGAATCAACAGAGGCAGCAGCAGCAAC
AGCCTCAACAGGGATTCAATATGCCACCAATGATGGTTCCACCTGGTCAGCCTCCATTTTATGGTGGAAA
TCAACCGAATCATCATCATCAACAACCCTCATTTGCTCCGTCGCCATTCTCAATGGGTGGAGGTGGTGGA
GGATCACAAGGAGGACCACACGAACAGCACGGACCAGGTGGAAATCAGAATGGAGGATTCGGAGTTTCAT
CATCATCAATGGATGATTATTCAATGTGGACTGATGAGAATGATGAAGACGCGAAAAAGAAAAAATCGTT
GAGAGATAAGGGATTGAGTGGATGGGGTGATGCTGATGTATCAAACAGTAAACCAATTCGCCGTTGGATT
GTGCCAGAAGGCCAAGAAGAAGACTTTGAAACGGCAATGGAACGATGTCCAAGTCATTTGAAAAAGAAAG
CATTGAATGAAGAAGCTCTTCGTCGACGTTTAACATCTGAAAATCCACAAATAGTGGCACAAGCTCAACA
ACAAGCCGAAGAAGAGGCGAATGCTATGATGAGGATTGGACGAAGACCCATTGTTCCCAGTGGATGGGGT
GATATTCCATCTGAAATTAGTACTGACAAGTCAGAATTCGATCAAAGCTCGTCACGTGGTTGGGATGAAG
GAAGTATAAGCGGTGGTGGAAGTGGACGTCATCCATCTCATCATCAATCAAATGATAATTCAATGTGGAA
TAGTCCATCAGTTGGAGGAGGTCAATCAAATAGTGAAACACGTAATCCATTCTTTGCTCAACACATGCAA
CAGCAACAACATCAACAACAACATCAGCCACACTATGGAGGTTATGGTGATAATGGGGTGCTTGATGGTG
GATCATTGTGGTCTGCTGCTGTCATGGATGGATCCTCAATGGTACCACCACATCCAACAATGGGTGTCGG
ATCATCAGCTTCATCGTCATCAATTCCAATTGGCATGTTGATGATGAGCGGCAGTGGAAATGTTGGAGGC
GGACCACCATCCTCATCTTCATTGTTGGACGAGGATGGTAGCCAGAAGAAGCTGGCTGAAAATCTGAAAT
TAGCCGTTCAGAAGGGTCATTTGGATATTTCCCTACTCTCACTTCCGCACATTCCGCCCAACGTGCTCGA
CTTGCTCACCGAAATTTTGGCGGTCATTCCGCGTTTGGACGACTATGAGGATGAGCTCAAAAAATTGGGA
GAAAATCGCCCTTCGAACTATGACGAGGGAGCCAGCAAAGAGGAGAAAGAATCGTGGATGAGCAAGGATC
AAAAGAACGATCACGACAAAGCAGTAATCGGAGTAGTGACTGCAAAGATCGAGGTGACACAATTATCTAA
AAAGATCACCGAAGCTTTGATCGAAGCTGGGCTTCTTCCACCACAACCACAAACATCTACATCTGCAAAT
ACATCTACCAATCATCTTAATCATAGAGGAGGACCACCGCCAGGATCCGATGGAGGAGCTGGTCCAAGTA
CTTCACGAAGTGGTGGAGGTGGTGCTGCTGGTGGAGACTCTTTTAATAGTAGTGGAGGTGGTGGACCACC
TGATCATTATTATGATTATTCGTTCCTTGGTTAGCTCGAGTCTAGAGGGCCCGCGGTTCGAAGGTAAGCC
TATCCCTAACCCTCTCCTCGGTCTCGATTCTACGCGTACCGGTCATCATCACCATCACCATTGAGTTTAA
ACCCGCTGATCAGCCTCGACTGTGCCTTCTAAGGCCTGAGCTCGCTGATCAGCCTCGATCGAGGATCCAG
ACATGATAAGATACATTGATGAGTTTGGACAAACCACAACTAGAATGCAGTGAAAAAAATGCTTTATTTG
TGAAATTTGTGATGCTATTGCTTTATTTGTAACCATTATAAGCTGCAATAAACAAGTTAACAACAACAAT
TGCATTCATTTTATGTTTCAGGTTCAGGGGGAGGTGTGGGAGGTTTTTTAAAGCAAGTAAAACCTCTACA
AATGTGGTATGGCTGATTATGATCAGTCGACCGATGCCCTTGAGAGCCTTCAACCCAGTCAGCTCCTTCC
GGTGGGCGCGGGGCATGACTATCGTCGCCGCACTTATGACTGTCTTCTTTATCATGCAACTCGTAGGACA
GGTGCCGGCAGCGCTCTGGGTCATTTTCGGCGAGGACCGCTTTCGCTGGAGCGCGACGATGATCGGCCTG
TCGCTTGCGGTATTCGGAATCTTGCACGCCCTCGCTCAAGCCTTCGTCACTGGTCCCGCCACCAAACGTT
TCGGCGAGAAGCAGGCCATTATCGCCGGCATGGCGGCCGACGCGCTGGGCTACGTCTTGCTGGCGTTCGC
GACGCGAGGCTGGATGGCCTTCCCCATTATGATTCTTCTCGCTTCCGGCGGCATCGGGATGCCCGCGTTG
CAGGCCATGCTGTCCAGGCAGGTAGATGACGACCATCAGGGACAGCTTCAAGGATCGCTCGCGGCTCTTA
CCAGCCAGCAAAAGGCCAGGAACCGTAAAAAGGCCGCGTTGCTGGCGTTTTTCCATAGGCTCCGCCCCCC
TGACGAGCATCACAAAAATCGACGCTCAAGTCAGAGGTGGCGAAACCCGACAGGACTATAAAGATACCAG
GCGTTTCCCCCTGGAAGCTCCCTCGTGCGCTCTCCTGTTCCGACCCTGCCGCTTACCGGATACCTGTCCG
CCTTTCTCCCTTCGGGAAGCGTGGCGCTTTCTCAATGCTCACGCTGTAGGTATCTCAGTTCGGTGTAGGT
CGTTCGCTCCAAGCTGGGCTGTGTGCACGAACCCCCCGTTCAGCCCGACCGCTGCGCCTTATCCGGTAAC
TATCGTCTTGAGTCCAACCCGGTAAGACACGACTTATCGCCACTGGCAGCAGCCACTGGTAACAGGATTA
GCAGAGCGAGGTATGTAGGCGGTGCTACAGAGTTCTTGAAGTGGTGGCCTAACTACGGCTACACTAGAAG
GACAGTATTTGGTATCTGCGCTCTGCTGAAGCCAGTTACCTTCGGAAAAAGAGTTGGTAGCTCTTGATCC
GGCAAACAAACCACCGCTGGTAGCGGTGGTTTTTTTGTTTGCAAGCAGCAGATTACGCGCAGAAAAAAAG
GATCTCAAGAAGATCCTTTGATCTTTTCTACGGGGTCTGACGCTCAGTGGAACGAAAACTCACGTTAAGG
GATTTTGGTCATGAGATTATCAAAAAGGATCTTCACCTAGATCCTTTTAAATTAAAAATGAAGTTTTAAA
TCAATCTAAAGTATATATGAGTAAACTTGGTCTGACAGTTACCAATGCTTAATCAGTGAGGCACCTATCT
CAGCGATCTGTCTATTTCGTTCATCCATAGTTGCCTGACTCCCCGTCGTGTAGATAACTACGATACGGGA
GGGCTTACCATCTGGCCCCAGTGCTGCAATGATACCGCGAGACCCACGCTCACCGGCTCCAGATTTATCA
GCAATAAACCAGCCAGCCGGAAGGGCCGAGCGCAGAAGTGGTCCTGCAACTTTATCCGCCTCCATCCAGT
CTATTAATTGTTGCCGGGAAGCTAGAGTAAGTAGTTCGCCAGTTAATAGTTTGCGCAACGTTGTTGCCAT
TGCTGCAGGCATCGTGGTGTCACGCTCGTCGTTTGGTATGGCTTCATTCAGCTCCGGTTCCCAACGATCA
AGGCGAGTTACATGATCCCCCATGTTGTGCAAAAAAGCGGTTAGCTCCTTCGGTCCTCCGATCGTTGTCA
GAAGTAAGTTGGCCGCAGTGTTATCACTCATGGTTATGGCAGCACTGCATAATTCTCTTACTGTCATGCC
ATCCGTAAGATGCTTTTCTGTGACTGGTGAGTACTCAACCAAGTCATTCTGAGAATAGTGTATGCGGCGA
CCGAGTTGCTCTTGCCCGGCGTCAACACGGGATAATACCGCGCCACATAGCAGAACTTTAAAAGTGCTCA
TCATTGGAAAACGTTCTTCGGGGCGAAAACTCTCAAGGATCTTACCGCTGTTGAGATCCAGTTCGATGTA
ACCCACTCGTGCACCCAACTGATCTTCAGCATCTTTTACTTTCACCAGCGTTTCTGGGTGAGCAAAAACA
GGAAGGCAAAATGCCGCAAAAAAGGGAATAAGGGCGACACGGAAATGTTGAATACTCATACTCTTCCTTT
TTCAATATTATTGAAGCATTTATCAGGGTTATTGTCTCATGAGCGGATACATATTTGAATGTATTTAGAA
AAATAAACAAATAGGGGTTCCGCGCACATTTCCCCGAAAAGTGCCACCTGACGTCTAAGAAACCATTATT
ATCATGACATTAACCTATAAAAATAGGCGTATCACGAGGCCCTTTCGT
